Addgene plasmid #140667: pJ2076.2_TS
Purpose: Toggle switch (TS)
Depositing lab: Yolanda Schaerli. Depositing organization: Universite de Lausanne (UNIL). Publication: Multistable and dynamic CRISPRi-based synthetic circuits. Santos-Moreno J, Tasiudi E, Stelling J, Schaerli Y. Nat Commun. 2020 Jun 2;11(1):2746. doi: 10.1038/s41467-020-16574-1. PubMed 32488086.
Backbone
  Vector backbone: pCOLA
  Vector type: Bacterial Expression, Synthetic Biology
Growth in bacteria
  Bacterial resistance: Kanamycin, 50 μg/mL
  Growth temperature: 37°C
  Growth strain: DH5alpha
  Copy number: High Copy
Gene/Insert
  Gene/Insert name: Toggle switch (TS)
Terms and licenses: Academic/Nonprofit Terms; Industry Terms: Not Available to Industry
Depositor comments: GenBank file with original annotations can be downloaded from the "Resource Information" section. Please note that, in addition, plasmids pJ2018 and pJ2077.2 are needed for the circuit encoded on this plasmid to operate as designed.
How to cite: pJ2076.2_TS was a gift from Yolanda Schaerli (Addgene plasmid # 140667 ; http://n2t.net/addgene:140667 ; RRID:Addgene_140667)
