[The description below was written by a language model from this plasmid's Addgene catalogue record and pLannotate feature annotations shown in this document.]
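Description:
pJ2076.2_TS is a 4.4 kb bacterial expression plasmid built on the pCOLA backbone for synthetic biology work in Escherichia coli. It replicates from the ColA origin, which is compatible with other common origins and so allows co-maintenance with additional plasmids. It is selected with kanamycin through an aminoglycoside phosphotransferase (KanR) gene driven by a bla-type promoter. The catalogue lists it as high copy.

The insert is described only as a toggle switch (TS), from a study of multistable and dynamic circuits based on CRISPR interference. The automated annotation fits this description. It detects two partial matches to the Streptococcus pyogenes tracrRNA, which most likely correspond to the scaffold portions of two single guide RNAs. It also finds two fragments resembling the constitutive J23119 promoter, one upstream of the second scaffold and one near the end of the sequence, which on the circular plasmid lies upstream of the first. This arrangement suggests two guide RNA transcription units that could repress one another, the classic toggle architecture, but the targeting sequences and operator sites are not annotated, so the exact wiring cannot be read from the feature table.

Downstream of the second scaffold, a T7 gene 10 ribosome binding site precedes superfolder GFP, which serves as a fluorescent readout. It is fused at its C-terminus to a short marA-derived segment, plausibly a degradation tag, although the record does not state its role. The rrnB T1 and T2 terminators follow.

No Cas9 or dCas9 gene is annotated on this plasmid. The depositor notes that two companion plasmids, pJ2018 and pJ2077.2, are needed for the circuit to operate as designed.
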