Features (pLannotate 1.2.2; 13 found; start..end, strand, type, name):
    146..213     +  misc_RNA       tracrRNA (fragment): trans-activating CRISPR RNA for the Streptococcus pyogenes CRISPR/Cas9 system
    602..626     +  promoter       J23119(SpeI) promoter (fragment): bacterial promoter (Registry of Standard Biological Parts BBa J23119) modified to end with an SpeI site
    834..901     +  misc_RNA       tracrRNA (fragment): trans-activating CRISPR RNA for the Streptococcus pyogenes CRISPR/Cas9 system
   1012..1034    +  RBS            RBS: efficient ribosome binding site from bacteriophage T7 gene 10 (Olins and Rangwala, 1989)
   1042..1755    +  CDS            Superfolder GFP: Superfolder GFP is a basic (constitutively fluorescent) green fluorescent protein published in 2005, derived from Aequorea victoria. It is reported to be a very rapidly-maturing weak dimer.
   1756..1815    +  CDS            marA (fragment): MARA_ECOLI - Experimental evidence at protein level: Swiss-Prot protein existence level 1. May be a transcriptional activator of genes involved in the multiple antibiotic resistance (Mar) phenotype. It can also activate genes such as sodA, zwf and micF. From Escherichia coli (strain K12).
   2303..2336    +  terminator     rrnB T1 terminator (fragment): Escherichia coli rrnB; transcription terminator T1 from the E. coli rrnB gene
   2428..2455    +  terminator     rrnB T2 terminator: transcription terminator T2 from the E. coli rrnB gene
   2577..2634    +  promoter       AmpR promoter (fragment): bla
   2643..3458    -  CDS            KanR: aminoglycoside phosphotransferase; aph(3')-Ia; confers resistance to kanamycin in bacteria or G418 (Geneticin®) in eukaryotes
   3459..3550    -  promoter       AmpR promoter: bla
   3568..4203    -  rep_origin     ColA ori: Plasmids containing the ColA origin of replication can be propagated in E. coli cells that contain additional plasmids with compatible origins.
   4271..4295    +  promoter       J23119(SpeI) promoter (fragment): bacterial promoter (Registry of Standard Biological Parts BBa J23119) modified to end with an SpeI site
>Addgene plasmid #140667 | pJ2076.2_TS | addgene full sequence | sequence record 305139 | Addgene NGS Result
CCGGCCATACATACTCTAAGATGTGTCTCGCTGGGACGCCCGGGGACTACACTTACGAAACTATTGATTG
CTCAGCCTGCGGTCCGGGTTCACTGCCGTATAGGCAGTCTCAAGCTAGACTCTAGTGGTTTCAGAGCTAT
GCTGGAAACAGCATAGCAAGTTGAAATAAGGCTAGTCCGTTATCAACTTGAAAAAGTGGCACCGAGTCGG
TGCGTTCACTGCCGTATAGGCAGTCGCTGGGACGCCCGCTCGAGCAATAAACAGTTGATAGGGCTTCTCC
GTTACCATGGTTCAGCCAAAAAACTTAAGACCGCCGGTCTTGTCCACTACCTTGCAGTAATGCGGTGGAC
AGGATCGGCGGTTTTCTTTTCTCTTCTCAATTCTTCTGACCTGTAACGAATAATAGATAGTAAAGTAGTC
TCCGATTGAGTTTTCTCTGCCGAGTCCCACCCAGTTCTGTGATTTCAGTAAGTTGGTAATTGATACACTG
TTGCGAGAACTGCTGCCTGGTAGTAGATAGGTTGTTATTGAGTAAGAAGGTAAAGTGAACGAAATCCCTG
AAACTGAGACTGTAGAAAATAAGCTTCAGCCTGCGGTCCGGTTGACAGCTAGCTCAGTCCTAGGTACTGT
GCTAGCTCGCTGGGACGCCCGAGATAGCCGTTACACAGGTGACACTTATTTCAGCCTGCGGTCCGGCCAC
ACTAGAGTCTAGCTTGAGATCGCTGGGACGCCCGTGAACAGTTGCTCTGATTGAAACCACGATTCAGCCT
GCGGTCCGGGTTCACTGCCGTATAGGCAGCATCTTAGAGTATGTAGTTTCAGAGCTATGCTGGAAACAGC
ATAGCAAGTTGAAATAAGGCTAGTCCGTTATCAACTTGAAAAAGTGGCACCGAGTCGGTGCGTTCACTGC
CGTATAGGCAGTCGCTGGGACGCCCGGGATCCAAGAGATTTCTACACGATTGAGCACTGTCTCAGCCTGC
GGTCCGGGTTCACTGCCGTATAGGCAGTAATTTTGTTTAACTTTAAGAAGGAGATATACATATGCGTAAA
GGCGAAGAACTGTTTACCGGTGTGGTTCCGATTCTGGTGGAACTGGACGGCGATGTTAATGGTCATAAAT
TCAGTGTTCGCGGCGAAGGTGAAGGCGATGCGACGAACGGCAAACTGACCCTGAAATTTATCTGCACCAC
GGGTAAACTGCCGGTCCCGTGGCCGACGCTGGTGACCACGCTGACCTATGGCGTTCAATGTTTTGCGCGT
TACCCGGATCACATGAAACAGCACGACTTTTTCAAATCGGCCATGCCGGAAGGCTATGTGCAGGAACGTA
CGATTAGCTTTAAAGACGATGGTACGTATAAAACCCGCGCGGAAGTGAAATTCGAAGGCGATACCCTGGT
TAACCGTATCGAACTGAAAGGTATCGATTTCAAAGAAGACGGCAATATTCTGGGTCATAAACTGGAATAT
AACTTCAATTCCCACAACGTGTACATCACCGCGGATAAACAGAAAAACGGCATTAAAGCCAATTTCAAAA
TCCGCCATAATGTGGAAGATGGTAGCGTTCAGCTGGCCGACCACTATCAGCAAAACACGCCGATTGGTGA
TGGCCCGGTCCTGCTGCCGGACAATCACTACCTGAGTACCCAGTCCGTGCTGTCAAAAGATCCGAACGAA
AAACGTGACCACATGGTCCTGCTGGAATTTGTGACGGCTGCGGGTATCACCCACGGCATGGACGAACTGT
ATAAAATGTCCCGCCGTAATACTGACGCCATCACAATCCACAGCATCCTGGATTGGATTGAAGACTAATA
ATCGCTGGGACGCCCGCCTGCAGGCTCGGTACCAAATTCCAGAAAAGAGGCCTCCCGAAAGGGGGGCCTT
TTTTCGTTTTGGTCCTAATAGATAAAGGATAGGTCTGGTAGTGTTGTTCGTTCTCGCAGGTAAATCAATA
ATACTCAGCAGTTCCGTAGACTTTTCAGTGGGACAGGGTAGCGATAACAGATAGATTGTAATAAGACACA
GTAGGTGCTCGTAGTTGCGTGAAGAGAACCGCTCAGGAAATCCAGTCAGAAGTATTGGTAATCGTTGAAA
ACTCAGTCGACGCACTTACTGAAGACGTCCTATTACACTCGTCGTTGGAAACTGAAGATGCGGCCGCGGA
AACACAGAAAAAAGCCCGCACCTGACAGTGCGGGCTTTTTTTTTCGACCAAAGGTAGCGAACGACGAGTC
ACTGTTGAGGATAAATACTTTCTCTACTAGGCGCCTGTTACACAGGTCCTCAGCGGCGCGCCTTTGTCGG
TGAACGCTCTCCTGAGTAGGACAAATCCGCCGGGAGCGGATTTGAACGTTGTGAAGCAACGGCCCGGAGG
GTGGCGGGCAGGACGCCCGCCATAAACTGCCAGGCATCAAACTAAGCAGAAGGCCATCCTGACGGATGGC
CTTTTTGCGTTTCAGATCTACCGGTAAACCAGCAATAGACATAAGCGGCTATTTAACGACCCTGCCCTGA
ACCGACGACAAGCTGACGACCGGGTCTCCGCAAGTGGCACTTTTCGGGGAAATGTGCGCGGAACCCCTAT
TTGTTTATTTTTCTAAATACATTCAAATATGTATCCGCTCATGAATTAATTCTTAGAAAAACTCATCGAG
CATCAAATGAAACTGCAATTTATTCATATCAGGATTATCAATACCATATTTTTGAAAAAGCCGTTTCTGT
AATGAAGGAGAAAACTCACCGAGGCAGTTCCATAGGATGGCAAGATCCTGGTATCGGTCTGCGATTCCGA
CTCGTCCAACATCAATACAACCTATTAATTTCCCCTCGTCAAAAATAAGGTTATCAAGTGAGAAATCACC
ATGAGTGACGACTGAATCCGGTGAGAATGGCAAAAGTTTATGCATTTCTTTCCAGACTTGTTCAACAGGC
CAGCCATTACGCTCGTCATCAAAATCACTCGCATCAACCAAACCGTTATTCATTCGTGATTGCGCCTGAG
CGAGACGAAATACGCGGTCGCTGTTAAAAGGACAATTACAAACAGGAATCGAATGCAACCGGCGCAGGAA
CACTGCCAGCGCATCAACAATATTTTCACCTGAATCAGGATATTCTTCTAATACCTGGAATGCTGTTTTC
CCGGGGATCGCAGTGGTGAGTAACCATGCATCATCAGGAGTACGGATAAAATGCTTGATGGTCGGAAGAG
GCATAAATTCCGTCAGCCAGTTTAGTCTGACCATCTCATCTGTAACATCATTGGCAACGCTACCTTTGCC
ATGTTTCAGAAACAACTCTGGCGCATCGGGCTTCCCATACAATCGATAGATTGTCGCACCTGATTGCCCG
ACATTATCGCGAGCCCATTTATACCCATATAAATCAGCATCCATGTTGGAATTTAATCGCGGCCTAGAGC
AAGACGTTTCCCGTTGAATATGGCTCATACTCTTCCTTTTTCAATATTATTGAAGCATTTATCAGGGTTA
TTGTCTCATGAGCGGATACATATTTGAATGTATTTAGAAAAATAAACAAATAGGCATGCTAGCGCAGAAA
CGTCCTAGAAGATGCCAGGAGGATACTTAGCAGAGAGACAATAAGGCCGGAGCGAAGCCGTTTTTCCATA
GGCTCCGCCCCCCTGACGAACATCACGAAATCTGACGCTCAAATCAGTGGTGGCGAAACCCGACAGGACT
ATAAAGATACCAGGCGTTTCCCCCTGATGGCTCCCTCTTGCGCTCTCCTGTTCCCGTCCTGCGGCGTCCG
TGTTGTGGTGGAGGCTTTACCCAAATCACCACGTCCCGTTCCGTGTAGACAGTTCGCTCCAAGCTGGGCT
GTGTGCAAGAACCCCCCGTTCAGCCCGACTGCTGCGCCTTATCCGGTAACTATCATCTTGAGTCCAACCC
GGAAAGACACGACAAAACGCCACTGGCAGCAGCCATTGGTAACTGAGAATTAGTGGATTTAGATATCGAG
AGTCTTGAAGTGGTGGCCTAACAGAGGCTACACTGAAAGGACAGTATTTGGTATCTGCGCTCCACTAAAG
CCAGTTACCAGGTTAAGCAGTTCCCCAACTGACTTAACCTTCGATCAAACCGCCTCCCCAGGCGGTTTTT
TCGTTTACAGAGCAGGAGATTACGACGATCGTAAAAGGATCTCAAGAAGATCCTTTACGGATTCCCGACA
CCATCACTCTAGAGAATTCATAGGATAGATTCTGGAAACTTTACCGTCCGAGCTCCAGCCTGCGGTCCGG
TTGACGGCTAGCTCAGTCCTAGGTACAGTGCTAGCTCGCTGGGACGCCCGAGAGCCGAATCGCACTTATT
TACAGTAGTTCAGCCTGCGGT
